Addgene plasmid #143424: TFORF0651
Purpose: Lentiviral vector for overexpressing transcription factor ORFs with unique 24-bp barcodes. Barcodes facilitate identification of transcription factors in pooled screens.
Depositing lab: Feng Zhang. Depositing organization: Broad Institute. Publication: A transcription factor atlas of directed differentiation. Joung J, Ma S, Tay T, Geiger-Schuller KR, Kirchgatterer PC, Verdine VK, Guo B, Arias-Garcia MA, Allen WE, Singh A, Kuksenko O, Abudayyeh OO, Gootenberg JS, Fu Z, Macrae RK, Buenrostro JD, Regev A, Zhang F. Cell. 2023 Jan 5;186(1):209-229.e26. doi: 10.1016/j.cell.2022.11.026. PubMed 36608654.
Backbone
  Vector backbone: pLX_TRC317
  Backbone manufacturer: Broad Institute Genetic Perturbation Platform
  Backbone size w/o insert (bp): 8264
  Vector type: Mammalian Expression, Lentiviral
  Selectable markers: Puromycin
Growth in bacteria
  Bacterial resistance: Ampicillin, 100 μg/mL
  Growth temperature: 37°C
  Growth strain: NEB Stable
  Copy number: High Copy
Gene/Insert
  Gene/Insert name: NR1I3
  Species: H. sapiens (human)
  Insert size (bp): 1175
  Entrez Gene: NR1I3 (a.k.a. CAR, CAR1, MB67)
  Promoter: EF1a
  Cloning method: Unknown
  Sequencing primers: 5′ GGGTGGAGACTGAAGTTAGGCCAG; 3′ CACATAGCGTAAAAGGAGCAACATAG
Terms and licenses: Academic/Nonprofit Terms; Industry Terms: Not Available to Industry
Depositor comments: NM_001077482,ENST00000367980,ENST00000367979 . The transcription factor ORF portion of this plasmid was synthesized by Genewiz. Please test multiple small colonies in case of plasmid recombination. To make this collection available in a timely manner, a portion of this collection was not fully sequenced by Addgene. If an Addgene verified full plasmid sequence is not available, please contact us prior to placing an order to request the full sequence.
How to cite: TFORF0651 was a gift from Feng Zhang (Addgene plasmid # 143424 ; http://n2t.net/addgene:143424 ; RRID:Addgene_143424)
