[The description below was written by a language model from this plasmid's Addgene catalogue record and pLannotate feature annotations shown in this document.]
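Description:
TFORF0651 is a lentiviral mammalian expression plasmid built on the pLX_TRC317 backbone. It belongs to a barcoded transcription factor ORF collection and carries the human nuclear receptor NR1I3 (also called CAR, the constitutive androstane receptor). The sequenced record is about 9.4 kb. In bacteria the plasmid is maintained at high copy through a ColE1/pUC-type origin and selected with ampicillin via the bla gene. An f1 origin and remnants of a lac/lacZα cloning region, with flanking T3 and T7 promoters, sit in the bacterial portion. The depositor notes that the plasmid can recombine, as LTR-containing vectors often do.

The viral portion has a third-generation, self-inactivating layout. An RSV promoter drives a truncated HIV-1 5' LTR to produce the genomic RNA in packaging cells. This is followed by the Ψ packaging signal with a short gag fragment, the Rev response element for Rev-dependent nuclear export, and a cPPT/CTS element that aids nuclear import. The unit ends in a ΔU3 3' LTR and an SV40 polyadenylation signal.

Two expression units lie between the LTRs. An SV40 early promoter drives puromycin N-acetyltransferase for selecting transduced cells. A full-length EF-1α promoter drives the NR1I3 ORF, and a WPRE downstream enhances transcript stability and expression. The ORF was made by gene synthesis. The unique 24-bp barcode described in the catalogue entry is not annotated in the feature table, so its position is not stated. A short annotated U6 promoter fragment between the ORF and the WPRE is probably a residual or primer-binding sequence rather than a functional promoter. The construct is intended for constitutive NR1I3 overexpression, individually or in pooled screens such as directed-differentiation studies, where barcode sequencing identifies the transcription factor delivered.
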