Features (pLannotate 1.2.2; 31 found; start..end, strand, type, name):
      5..231     +  promoter       RSV promoter: Rous sarcoma virus enhancer/promoter
    232..412     +  LTR            5' LTR (truncated): truncated 5' long terminal repeat (LTR) from HIV-1
    459..584     +  misc_feature   HIV-1 Ψ: packaging signal of human immunodeficiency virus type 1
    568..931     +  CDS            HIV-1 gag (fragment): gag protein from human immunodeficiency virus 1; gag
   1077..1310    +  misc_feature   RRE: The Rev response element (RRE) of HIV-1 allows for Rev-dependent mRNA export from the nucleus to the cytoplasm.
   1687..1713    +  CDS            Rev (fragment): human immunodeficiency virus 1 (HIV-1) Rev protein; rev; enhances nuclear export of unspliced and incompletely spliced viral mRNAs
   1720..1743    +  promoter       SV40 promoter (fragment): SV40 early promoter
   1744..1815    +  promoter       SV40 promoter (fragment): SV40 enhancer and early promoter
   1839..1974    +  rep_origin     SV40 ori: SV40 origin of replication
   2020..2616    +  CDS            PuroR (fragment): puromycin N-acetyltransferase; pac from Streptomyces; confers resistance to puromycin
   2665..2782    +  misc_feature   cPPT/CTS: central polypurine tract and central termination sequence of HIV-1
   2847..2913    +  CDS            small t antigen (fragment): SV40 (simian virus 40) small t antigen
   2920..4098    +  promoter       EF-1α promoter: strong constitutive promoter for human elongation factor EF-1α
   4115..5185    +  CDS            NR1I3: NR1I3_HUMAN - Also known as CAR. Experimental evidence at protein level: Swiss-Prot protein existence level 1. Binds and transactivates the retinoic acid response elements that control expression of the retinoic acid receptor beta 2 and alcohol dehydrogenase 3 genes. Transactivates both the phenobarbital responsive element module of the human CYP2B6 gene and the CYP3A4 xenobiotic response element. From Homo sapiens (Human).
   5201..5254    +  promoter       U6 promoter (fragment): RNA polymerase III promoter for human U6 snRNA
   5296..5884    +  misc_feature   WPRE: woodchuck hepatitis virus posttranscriptional regulatory element
   5935..5954    +  misc_feature   cPPT/CTS (fragment): central polypurine tract and central termination sequence of HIV-1
   5956..6189    +  LTR            3' LTR (ΔU3): self-inactivating 3' long terminal repeat (LTR) from HIV-1
   6267..6388    +  polyA_signal   SV40 poly(A) signal: SV40 polyadenylation signal
   6428..6563    +  rep_origin     SV40 ori: SV40 origin of replication
   6584..6602    -  promoter       T7 promoter: promoter for bacteriophage T7 RNA polymerase
   6610..6765    +  CDS            lacZα (fragment): LacZα fragment of β-galactosidase; lacZ fragment
   6770..7198    +  rep_origin     f1 ori (sequence partly withheld): f1 bacteriophage origin of replication; arrow indicates direction of (+) strand synthesis
   7251..7355    +  promoter       AmpR promoter: bla
   7356..8216    +  CDS            AmpR: β-lactamase; bla; confers resistance to ampicillin, carbenicillin, and related antibiotics
   8387..8975    +  rep_origin     ori: high-copy-number ColE1/pMB1/pBR322/pUC origin of replication
   9158..9250    +  CDS            lacI (fragment): lac repressor; lacI; The lac repressor binds to the lac operator to inhibit transcription in E. coli. This inhibition can be relieved by adding lactose or isopropyl-β-D-thiogalactopyranoside (IPTG).
   9263..9284    +  protein_bind   CAP binding site: CAP binding activates transcription in the presence of cAMP. E. coli catabolite activator protein
   9299..9329    +  promoter       lac promoter: promoter for the E. coli lac operon
   9337..9353    +  protein_bind   lac operator: The lac repressor binds to the lac operator to inhibit transcription in E. coli. This inhibition can be relieved by adding lactose or isopropyl-β-D-thiogalactopyranoside (IPTG). lac repressor encoded by lacI
   9398..9416    +  promoter       T3 promoter: promoter for bacteriophage T3 RNA polymerase
>Addgene plasmid #143424 | TFORF0651 | addgene full sequence | sequence record 397947 | Addgene NGS Result
TTAATGTAGTCTTATGCAATACTCTTGTAGTCTTGCAACATGGTAACGATGAGTTAGCAACATGCCTTAC
AAGGAGAGAAAAAGCACCGTGCATGCCGATTGGTGGAAGTAAGGTGGTACGATCGTGCCTTATTAGGAAG
GCAACAGACGGGTCTGACATGGATTGGACGAACCACTGAATTGCCGCATTGCAGAGATATTGTATTTAAG
TGCCTAGCTCGATACATAAACGGGTCTCTCTGGTTAGACCAGATCTGAGCCTGGGAGCTCTCTGGCTAAC
TAGGGAACCCACTGCTTAAGCCTCAATAAAGCTTGCCTTGAGTGCTTCAAGTAGTGTGTGCCCGTCTGTT
GTGTGACTCTGGTAACTAGAGATCCCTCAGACCCTTTTAGTCAGTGTGGAAAATCTCTAGCAGTGGCGCC
CGAACAGGGACTTGAAAGCGAAAGGGAAACCAGAGGAGCTCTCTCGACGCAGGACTCGGCTTGCTGAAGC
GCGCACGGCAAGAGGCGAGGGGCGGCGACTGGTGAGTACGCCAAAAATTTTGACTAGCGGAGGCTAGAAG
GAGAGAGATGGGTGCGAGAGCGTCAGTATTAAGCGGGGGAGAATTAGATCGCGATGGGAAAAAATTCGGT
TAAGGCCAGGGGGAAAGAAAAAATATAAATTAAAACATATAGTATGGGCAAGCAGGGAGCTAGAACGATT
CGCAGTTAATCCTGGCCTGTTAGAAACATCAGAAGGCTGTAGACAAATACTGGGACAGCTACAACCATCC
CTTCAGACAGGATCAGAAGAACTTAGATCATTATATAATACAGTAGCAACCCTCTATTGTGTGCATCAAA
GGATAGAGATAAAAGACACCAAGGAAGCTTTAGACAAGATAGAGGAAGAGCAAAACAAAAGTAAGACCAC
CGCACAGCAAGCGGCCGCTGATCTTCAGACCTGGAGGAGGAGATATGAGGGACAATTGGAGAAGTGAATT
ATATAAATATAAAGTAGTAAAAATTGAACCATTAGGAGTAGCACCCACCAAGGCAAAGAGAAGAGTGGTG
CAGAGAGAAAAAAGAGCAGTGGGAATAGGAGCTTTGTTCCTTGGGTTCTTGGGAGCAGCAGGAAGCACTA
TGGGCGCAGCGTCAATGACGCTGACGGTACAGGCCAGACAATTATTGTCTGGTATAGTGCAGCAGCAGAA
CAATTTGCTGAGGGCTATTGAGGCGCAACAGCATCTGTTGCAACTCACAGTCTGGGGCATCAAGCAGCTC
CAGGCAAGAATCCTGGCTGTGGAAAGATACCTAAAGGATCAACAGCTCCTGGGGATTTGGGGTTGCTCTG
GAAAACTCATTTGCACCACTGCTGTGCCTTGGAATGCTAGTTGGAGTAATAAATCTCTGGAACAGATTTG
GAATCACACGACCTGGATGGAGTGGGACAGAGAAATTAACAATTACACAAGCTTAATACACTCCTTAATT
GAAGAATCGCAAAACCAGCAAGAAAAGAATGAACAAGAATTATTGGAATTAGATAAATGGGCAAGTTTGT
GGAATTGGTTTAACATAACAAATTGGCTGTGGTATATAAAATTATTCATAATGATAGTAGGAGGCTTGGT
AGGTTTAAGAATAGTTTTTGCTGTACTTTCTATAGTGAATAGAGTTAGGCAGGGATATTCACCATTATCG
TTTCAGACCCACCTCCCAACCCCGAGGGGACCCATGCATTGCATCTCAATTAGTCAGCAACCAGGTGTGG
AAAGTCCCCAGGCTCCCCAGCAGGCAGAAGTATGCAAAGCATGCGTCTCAATTAGTCAGCAACCATAGTC
CCGCCCCTAACTCCGCCCATCCCGCCCCTAACTCCGCCCAGTTCCGCCCATTCTCCGCCCCATGGCTGAC
TAATTTTTTTTATTTATGCAGAGGCCGAGGCCGCCTCGGCCTCTGAGCTATTCCAGAAGTAGTGAGGAGG
CTTTTTTGGAGGCCTAGGCTTTTGCAAAAAGCTTTCTAGAGGTACCACCGGAGCTTACCATGACCGAGTA
CAAGCCCACGGTGCGCCTCGCCACCCGCGACGACGTCCCCAGGGCCGTACGCACCCTCGCCGCCGCGTTC
GCCGACTACCCCGCCACGCGCCACACCGTCGATCCGGACCGCCACATCGAGCGGGTCACCGAGCTGCAAG
AACTCTTCCTCACGCGCGTCGGGCTCGACATCGGCAAGGTGTGGGTCGCGGACGACGGCGCCGCCGTGGC
GGTCTGGACCACGCCGGAGAGCGTCGAAGCGGGGGCGGTGTTCGCCGAGATCGGCCCGCGCATGGCCGAG
TTGAGCGGTTCCCGGCTGGCCGCGCAGCAACAGATGGAAGGCCTCCTGGCGCCGCACCGGCCCAAGGAGC
CCGCGTGGTTCCTGGCCACCGTCGGCGTCTCGCCCGACCACCAGGGCAAGGGTCTGGGCAGCGCCGTCGT
GCTCCCCGGAGTGGAGGCGGCCGAGCGCGCCGGGGTGCCCGCCTTCCTGGAGACCTCCGCGCCCCGCAAC
CTCCCCTTCTACGAGCGGCTCGGCTTCACCGTCACCGCCGACGTCGAGGTGCCCGAAGGACCGCGCACCT
GGTGCATGACCCGCAAGCCCGGTGCCAGTTAACGAATTCTAGATCTTGAGACAAATGGCAGTATTCATCC
ACAATTTTAAAAGAAAAGGGGGGATTGGGGGGTACAGTGCAGGGGAAAGAATAGTAGACATAATAGCAAC
AGACATACAAACTAAAGAATTACAAAAACAAATTACAAAAATTCAAAATTTTCGGGTTTATTACAGGGAC
AGCAGAGATCCACTTTGGCGCCGGCTCGAGGCCTGCAGGTGCAAAGATGGATAAAGTTTTAAACAGAGAG
GAATCTTTGCAGCTAATGGACCTTCTAGGTCTTGAAAGGAGTGGGAATTGGCTCCGGTGCCCGTCAGTGG
GCAGAGCGCACATCGCCCACAGTCCCCGAGAAGTTGGGGGGAGGGGTCGGCAATTGAACCGGTGCCTAGA
GAAGGTGGCGCGGGGTAAACTGGGAAAGTGATGTCGTGTACTGGCTCCGCCTTTTTCCCGAGGGTGGGGG
AGAACCGTATATAAGTGCAGTAGTCGCCGTGAACGTTCTTTTTCGCAACGGGTTTGCCGCCAGAACACAG
GTAAGTGCCGTGTGTGGTTCCCGCGGGCCTGGCCTCTTTACGGGTTATGGCCCTTGCGTGCCTTGAATTA
CTTCCACCTGGCTGCAGTACGTGATTCTTGATCCCGAGCTTCGGGTTGGAAGTGGGTGGGAGAGTTCGAG
GCCTTGCGCTTAAGGAGCCCCTTCGCCTCGTGCTTGAGTTGAGGCCTGGCCTGGGCGCTGGGGCCGCCGC
GTGCGAATCTGGTGGCACCTTCGCGCCTGTCTCGCTGCTTTCGATAAGTCTCTAGCCATTTAAAATTTTT
GATGACCTGCTGCGACGCTTTTTTTCTGGCAAGATAGTCTTGTAAATGCGGGCCAAGATCTGCACACTGG
TATTTCGGTTTTTGGGGCCGCGGGCGGCGACGGGGCCCGTGCGTCCCAGCGCACATGTTCGGCGAGGCGG
GGCCTGCGAGCGCGGCCACCGAGAATCGGACGGGGGTAGTCTCAAGCTGGCCGGCCTGCTCTGGTGCCTG
GCCTCGCGCCGCCGTGTATCGCCCCGCCCTGGGCGGCAAGGCTGGCCCGGTCGGCACCAGTTGCGTGAGC
GGAAAGATGGCCGCTTCCCGGCCCTGCTGCAGGGAGCTCAAAATGGAGGACGCGGCGCTCGGGAGAGCGG
GCGGGTGAGTCACCCACACAAAGGAAAAGGGCCTTTCCGTCCTCAGCCGTCGCTTCATGTGACTCCACGG
AGTACCGGGCGCCGTCCAGGCACCTCGATTAGTTCTCGAGCTTTTGGAGTACGTCGTCTTTAGGTTGGGG
GGAGGGGTTTTATGCGATGGAGTTTCCCCACACTGAGTGGGTGGAGACTGAAGTTAGGCCAGCTTGGCAC
TTGATGTAATTCTCCTTGGAATTTGCCCTTTTTGAGTTTGGATCTTGGTTCATTCTCAAGCCTCAGACAG
TGGTTCAAAGTTTTTTTCTTCCATTTCAGGTGTCGTGAGGCTAGCACCGCCACCATGGCCAGTAGGGAAG
ATGAGCTGAGGAACTGTGTGGTATGTGGGGACCAAGCCACAGGCTACCACTTTAATGCGCTGACTTGTGA
GGGCTGCAAGGGTTTCTTCAGGAGAACAGTCAGCAAAAGCATTGGTCCCACCTGCCCCTTTGCTGGAAGC
TGTGAAGTCAGCAAGACTCAGAGGCGCCACTGCCCAGCCTGCAGGTTGCAGAAGTGCTTAGATGCTGGCA
TGAGGAAAGACATGATACTGTCGGCAGAAGCCCTGGCATTGCGGCGAGCAAAGCAGGCCCAGCGGCGGGC
ACAGCAAACACCTGTGCAACTGAGTAAGGAGCAAGAAGAGCTGATCCGGACACTCCTGGGGGCCCACACC
CGCCACATGGGCACCATGTTTGAACAGTTTGTGCAGTTTAGGCCTCCAGCTCATCTGTTCATCCATCACC
AGCCCTTGCCCACCCTGGCCCCTGTGCTGCCTCTGGTCACACACTTCGCAGACATCAACACTTTCATGGT
ACTGCAAGTCATCAAGTTTACTAAGGACCTGCCCGTCTTCCGTTCCCTGCCCATTGAAGACCAGATCTCC
CTTCTCAAGGGAGCAGCTGTGGAAATCTGTCACATCGTACTCAATACCACTTTCTGTCTCCAAACACAAA
ACTTCCTCTGCGGGCCTCTTCGCTACACAATTGAAGATGGAGCCCGTGTATCTCCCACAGTGGGGTTCCA
GGTAGAGTTTTTGGAGTTGCTCTTTCACTTCCATGGAACACTACGAAAACTGCAGCTCCAAGAGCCTGAG
TATGTGCTCTTGGCTGCCATGGCCCTCTTCTCTCCTGCTCCCTATCTTACAGACCGACCTGGAGTTACCC
AGAGAGATGAGATTGATCAGCTGCAAGAGGAGATGGCACTGACTCTGCAAAGCTACATCAAGGGCCAGCA
GCGAAGGCCCCGGGATCGGTTTCTGTATGCGAAGTTGCTAGGCCTGCTGGCTGAGCTCCGGAGCATTAAT
GAGGCCTACGGGTACCAAATCCAGCACATCCAGGGCCTGTCTGCCATGATGCCGCTGCTCCAGGAGATCT
GCAGCTAGTAATGAACTAGTCCGTAACTTGAAAGTATTTCGATTTCTTGGCTTTATATATCTTGTGGAAA
GGACGAGATTGTCTACGGCTAACGGTTACTACGCGTTAAGTCGACAATCAACCTCTGGATTACAAAATTT
GTGAAAGATTGACTGGTATTCTTAACTATGTTGCTCCTTTTACGCTATGTGGATACGCTGCTTTAATGCC
TTTGTATCATGCTATTGCTTCCCGTATGGCTTTCATTTTCTCCTCCTTGTATAAATCCTGGTTGCTGTCT
CTTTATGAGGAGTTGTGGCCCGTTGTCAGGCAACGTGGCGTGGTGTGCACTGTGTTTGCTGACGCAACCC
CCACTGGTTGGGGCATTGCCACCACCTGTCAGCTCCTTTCCGGGACTTTCGCTTTCCCCCTCCCTATTGC
CACGGCGGAACTCATCGCCGCCTGCCTTGCCCGCTGCTGGACAGGGGCTCGGCTGTTGGGCACTGACAAT
TCCGTGGTGTTGTCGGGGAAATCATCGTCCTTTCCTTGGCTGCTCGCCTGTGTTGCCACCTGGATTCTGC
GCGGGACGTCCTTCTGCTACGTCCCTTCGGCCCTCAATCCAGCGGACCTTCCTTCCCGCGGCCTGCTGCC
GGCTCTGCGGCCTCTTCCGCGTCTTCGCCTTCGCCCTCAGACGAGTCGGATCTCCCTTTGGGCCGCCTCC
CCGCGTCGACTTTAAGACCAATGACTTACAAGGCAGCTGTAGATCTTAGCCACTTTTTAAAAGAAAAGGG
GGGACTGGAAGGGCTAATTCACTCCCAACGAAGACAAGATCTGCTTTTTGCTTGTACTGGGTCTCTCTGG
TTAGACCAGATCTGAGCCTGGGAGCTCTCTGGCTAACTAGGGAACCCACTGCTTAAGCCTCAATAAAGCT
TGCCTTGAGTGCTTCAAGTAGTGTGTGCCCGTCTGTTGTGTGACTCTGGTAACTAGAGATCCCTCAGACC
CTTTTAGTCAGTGTGGAAAATCTCTAGCAGTACGTATAGTAGTTCATGTCATCTTATTATTCAGTATTTA
TAACTTGCAAAGAAATGAATATCAGAGAGTGAGAGGAACTTGTTTATTGCAGCTTATAATGGTTACAAAT
AAAGCAATAGCATCACAAATTTCACAAATAAAGCATTTTTTTCACTGCATTCTAGTTGTGGTTTGTCCAA
ACTCATCAATGTATCTTATCATGTCTGGCTCTAGCTATCCCGCCCCTAACTCCGCCCATCCCGCCCCTAA
CTCCGCCCAGTTCCGCCCATTCTCCGCCCCATGGCTGACTAATTTTTTTTATTTATGCAGAGGCCGAGGC
CGCCTCGGCCTCTGAGCTATTCCAGAAGTAGTGAGGAGGCTTTTTTGGAGGCCTAGGGACGTACCCAATT
CGCCCTATAGTGAGTCGTATTACGCGCGCTCACTGGCCGTCGTTTTACAACGTCGTGACTGGGAAAACCC
TGGCGTTACCCAACTTAATCGCCTTGCAGCACATCCCCCTTTCGCCAGCTGGCGTAATAGCGAAGAGGCC
CGCACCGATCGCCCTTCCCAACAGTTGCGCAGCCTGAATGGCGAATGGG
[124 nt withheld, positions 6770-6893]
C
[91 nt withheld, positions 6895-6985]
A
[49 nt withheld, positions 6987-7035]
CCTTTGACGTTGGAGTCCACGTTCTTT
[37 nt withheld, positions 7063-7099]
ACCCTATCTCGGTCTATTCTTTTGATTTATAAGGGATTTTGCCGATTTCGGCCTATTGGTTAAAAAATGA
GCTGATTTAACAAAAATTTAACGCGAATTTTAACAAAATATTAACGCTTACAATTTAGGTGGCACTTTTC
GGGGAAATGTGCGCGGAACCCCTATTTGTTTATTTTTCTAAATACATTCAAATATGTATCCGCTCATGAG
ACAATAACCCTGATAAATGCTTCAATAATATTGAAAAAGGAAGAGTATGAGTATTCAACATTTCCGTGTC
GCCCTTATTCCCTTTTTTGCGGCATTTTGCCTTCCTGTTTTTGCTCACCCAGAAACGCTGGTGAAAGTAA
AAGATGCTGAAGATCAGTTGGGTGCACGAGTGGGTTACATCGAACTGGATCTCAACAGCGGTAAGATCCT
TGAGAGTTTTCGCCCCGAAGAACGTTTTCCAATGATGAGCACTTTTAAAGTTCTGCTATGTGGCGCGGTA
TTATCCCGTATTGACGCCGGGCAAGAGCAACTCGGTCGCCGCATACACTATTCTCAGAATGACTTGGTTG
AGTACTCACCAGTCACAGAAAAGCATCTTACGGATGGCATGACAGTAAGAGAATTATGCAGTGCTGCCAT
AACCATGAGTGATAACACTGCGGCCAACTTACTTCTGACAACGATCGGAGGACCGAAGGAGCTAACCGCT
TTTTTGCACAACATGGGGGATCATGTAACTCGCCTTGATCGTTGGGAACCGGAGCTGAATGAAGCCATAC
CAAACGACGAGCGTGACACCACGATGCCTGTAGCAATGGCAACAACGTTGCGCAAACTATTAACTGGCGA
ACTACTTACTCTAGCTTCCCGGCAACAATTAATAGACTGGATGGAGGCGGATAAAGTTGCAGGACCACTT
CTGCGCTCGGCCCTTCCGGCTGGCTGGTTTATTGCTGATAAATCTGGAGCCGGTGAGCGTGGGTCTCGCG
GTATCATTGCAGCACTGGGGCCAGATGGTAAGCCCTCCCGTATCGTAGTTATCTACACGACGGGGAGTCA
GGCAACTATGGATGAACGAAATAGACAGATCGCTGAGATAGGTGCCTCACTGATTAAGCATTGGTAACTG
TCAGACCAAGTTTACTCATATATACTTTAGATTGATTTAAAACTTCATTTTTAATTTAAAAGGATCTAGG
TGAAGATCCTTTTTGATAATCTCATGACCAAAATCCCTTAACGTGAGTTTTCGTTCCACTGAGCGTCAGA
CCCCGTAGAAAAGATCAAAGGATCTTCTTGAGATCCTTTTTTTCTGCGCGTAATCTGCTGCTTGCAAACA
AAAAAACCACCGCTACCAGCGGTGGTTTGTTTGCCGGATCAAGAGCTACCAACTCTTTTTCCGAAGGTAA
CTGGCTTCAGCAGAGCGCAGATACCAAATACTGTTCTTCTAGTGTAGCCGTAGTTAGGCCACCACTTCAA
GAACTCTGTAGCACCGCCTACATACCTCGCTCTGCTAATCCTGTTACCAGTGGCTGCTGCCAGTGGCGAT
AAGTCGTGTCTTACCGGGTTGGACTCAAGACGATAGTTACCGGATAAGGCGCAGCGGTCGGGCTGAACGG
GGGGTTCGTGCACACAGCCCAGCTTGGAGCGAACGACCTACACCGAACTGAGATACCTACAGCGTGAGCT
ATGAGAAAGCGCCACGCTTCCCGAAGGGAGAAAGGCGGACAGGTATCCGGTAAGCGGCAGGGTCGGAACA
GGAGAGCGCACGAGGGAGCTTCCAGGGGGAAACGCCTGGTATCTTTATAGTCCTGTCGGGTTTCGCCACC
TCTGACTTGAGCGTCGATTTTTGTGATGCTCGTCAGGGGGGCGGAGCCTATGGAAAAACGCCAGCAACGC
GGCCTTTTTACGGTTCCTGGCCTTTTGCTGGCCTTTTGCTCACATGTTCTTTCCTGCGTTATCCCCTGAT
TCTGTGGATAACCGTATTACCGCCTTTGAGTGAGCTGATACCGCTCGCCGCAGCCGAACGACCGAGCGCA
GCGAGTCAGTGAGCGAGGAAGCGGAAGAGCGCCCAATACGCAAACCGCCTCTCCCCGCGCGTTGGCCGAT
TCATTAATGCAGCTGGCACGACAGGTTTCCCGACTGGAAAGCGGGCAGTGAGCGCAACGCAATTAATGTG
AGTTAGCTCACTCATTAGGCACCCCAGGCTTTACACTTTATGCTTCCGGCTCGTATGTTGTGTGGAATTG
TGAGCGGATAACAATTTCACACAGGAAACAGCTATGACCATGATTACGCCAAGCGCGCAATTAACCCTCA
CTAAAGGGAACAAAAGCTGGAGCTGCAAGC
