>Addgene plasmid #143424 | TFORF0651 | depositor partial sequence | sequence record 282410 | Insert
ACCGCCACCATGGCCAGTAGGGAAGATGAGCTGAGGAACTGTGTGGTATGTGGGGACCAAGCCACAGGCT
ACCACTTTAATGCGCTGACTTGTGAGGGCTGCAAGGGTTTCTTCAGGAGAACAGTCAGCAAAAGCATTGG
TCCCACCTGCCCCTTTGCTGGAAGCTGTGAAGTCAGCAAGACTCAGAGGCGCCACTGCCCAGCCTGCAGG
TTGCAGAAGTGCTTAGATGCTGGCATGAGGAAAGACATGATACTGTCGGCAGAAGCCCTGGCATTGCGGC
GAGCAAAGCAGGCCCAGCGGCGGGCACAGCAAACACCTGTGCAACTGAGTAAGGAGCAAGAAGAGCTGAT
CCGGACACTCCTGGGGGCCCACACCCGCCACATGGGCACCATGTTTGAACAGTTTGTGCAGTTTAGGCCT
CCAGCTCATCTGTTCATCCATCACCAGCCCTTGCCCACCCTGGCCCCTGTGCTGCCTCTGGTCACACACT
TCGCAGACATCAACACTTTCATGGTACTGCAAGTCATCAAGTTTACTAAGGACCTGCCCGTCTTCCGTTC
CCTGCCCATTGAAGACCAGATCTCCCTTCTCAAGGGAGCAGCTGTGGAAATCTGTCACATCGTACTCAAT
ACCACTTTCTGTCTCCAAACACAAAACTTCCTCTGCGGGCCTCTTCGCTACACAATTGAAGATGGAGCCC
GTGTATCTCCCACAGTGGGGTTCCAGGTAGAGTTTTTGGAGTTGCTCTTTCACTTCCATGGAACACTACG
AAAACTGCAGCTCCAAGAGCCTGAGTATGTGCTCTTGGCTGCCATGGCCCTCTTCTCTCCTGCTCCCTAT
CTTACAGACCGACCTGGAGTTACCCAGAGAGATGAGATTGATCAGCTGCAAGAGGAGATGGCACTGACTC
TGCAAAGCTACATCAAGGGCCAGCAGCGAAGGCCCCGGGATCGGTTTCTGTATGCGAAGTTGCTAGGCCT
GCTGGCTGAGCTCCGGAGCATTAATGAGGCCTACGGGTACCAAATCCAGCACATCCAGGGCCTGTCTGCC
ATGATGCCGCTGCTCCAGGAGATCTGCAGCTAGTAATGAACTAGTCCGTAACTTGAAAGTATTTCGATTT
CTTGGCTTTATATATCTTGTGGAAAGGACGAGATTGTCTACGGCTAACGGTTACT
