>Addgene plasmid #143424 | TFORF0651 | depositor partial sequence | sequence record 282411 | Barcode
GATTGTCTACGGCTAACGGTTACT
